>Addgene plasmid #203682 | PJEBAN3 | addgene full sequence | sequence record 405712 | Addgene NGS Result
CGGATAAGGCGCAGCGGTCGGGCTGAACGGGGGGTTCGTGCACACAGCCCAGCTTGGAGCGAACGACCTA
CACCGAACTGAGATACCTACAGCGTGAGCTATGAGAAAGCGCCACGCTTCCCGAAGGGAGAAAGGCGGAC
AGGTATCCGGTAAGCGGCAGGGTCGGAACAGGAGAGCGCACGAGGGAGCTTCCAGGGGGAAACGCCTGGT
ATCTTTATAGTCCTGTCGGGTTTCGCCACCTCTGACTTGAGCGTCGATTTTTGTGATGCTCGTCAGGGGG
GCGGAGCCTATGGAAAAACGCCAGCAACGCGGCCTTTTTACGGTTCCTGGCCTTTTGCTGGCCTTTTGCT
CACATGTTCTTTCCTGCGTTATCCCCTGATTCTGTGGATAACCGTATTACCGCCTTTGAGTGAGCTGATA
CCGCTCGCCGCAGCCGAACGACCGAGCGCAGCGAGTCAGTGAGCGAGGAAGCGGAAGAGCGCCCAATACG
CAAACCGCCTCTCCCCGCGCGTTGGCCGATTCATTAATGCAGCTGGCACGACAGGTTTCCCGACTGGAAA
GCGGGCAGTGAGCGCAACGCAATTAATGTGAGTTAGCTCACTCATTAGGCACCCCAGGCTTTACACTTTA
TGCTTCCGGCTCGTATGTTGTGTGGAATTGTGAGCGGATAACAATTTCACACAGGAAACAGCTATGACAT
GATTACGAATTCGAGCTCGGTACCCCCCGTTCCAAGACCCACAACCATTCCATCTTTAATCCATTCACAA
GCCTTTTCTCCTGCAATCTTCTTTTGATTAATCATAGTCCAACCTCTTTTCTAGCATTAAAACATTGCTA
TATCTATTGTTTCATTATACTCGTACCTACTTTCAAGTTCAAAATATGTTTATTTTTCTAACCTTACAAA
AATGTAATTAGACATTTAAAGACAAATGTATTACAGTAAGTAAGTATTAAACGTTTATTTTTAATATTTG
TAACACTAATGAAACAATGAAGAGGTGGATTTATGAATAAAATAAAACTAATTTTGCATCATCCAGCAAC
TATTTTTACAATGAAAACTTTTTTCTACCTAGCTATTTTGCTTGGATTGCTTTGGTTTTATGGTTTCAAA
AACCCTGAAGGTGGAAATTCATTTACAACGGATCCGAAAGGAGGTTTATTAAAATGGCTAGCAAAGGAGA
AGAACTTTTCACTGGAGTTGTCCCAATTCTTGTTGAATTAGATGGTGATGTTAATGGGCACAAATTTTCT
GTCAGTGGAGAGGGTGAAGGTGATGCTACATACGGAAAGCTTACCCTTAAACTGATTTGCACTACTGGAA
AACTACCTGTTCCATGGCCAACACTTGTCACTACTTTGGGCTATGGTCTTCAATGCTTTGCCCGTTATCC
GGATCATATGAAACGGCATGACTTTTTCAAGAGTGCCATGCCCGAAGGTTATGTACAGGAACGCACTATA
TCTTTCAAAGATGACGGGAACTACAAGACGCGTGCTGAAGTCAAGTTTGAAGGTGATACCCTTGTTAATC
GTATCGAGTTAAAAGGTATTGATTTTAAAGAAGATGGAAACATTCTCGGACACAAACTCGAGTACAACTA
TAACTCACACAATGTATACATCACGGCAGACAAACAAAAGAATGGAATCAAAGCTAACTTCAAAATTCGC
CACAACATTGAAGATGGATCCGTTCAACTAGCAGACCATTATCAACAAAATACTCCAATTGGCGATGGCC
CTGTCCTTTTACCAGACAACCATTACCTGTCGTATCAATCTGCCCTTTCGAAAGATCCCAACGAAAAGCG
TGACCACATGGTCCTTCTTGAGTTTGTAACTGCTGCTGGGATTACACGTGGCATGGATGAGCTCTACAAA
TAACTGCAGGCATGCAAGCTTGGCACTGGCCGTCGTTTTACAACGTCGTGACTGGGAAAACCCTGGCGTT
ACCCAACTTAATCGCCTTGCAGCACATCCCCCTTTCGCCAGCTGGCGTAATAGCGAAGAGGCCCGCACCG
ATCGCCCTTCCCAACAGTTGCGCAGCCTGAATGGCGAATGGCGCCTGATGCGGTATTTTCTCCTTACGCA
TCTGTGCGGTATTTCACACCGCATAGGGGATCGGTCTTGCCTTGCTCGTCGGTGATGTACTTCACCAGCT
CCGCGAAGTCGCTCTTCTTGATGGAGCGCATGGGGACGTGCTTGGCAATCACGCGCACCCCCCGGCCGTT
TTAGCGGCTAAAAAAGTCATGGCTCTGCCCTCGGGCGGACCACGCCCATCATGACCTTGCCAAGCTCGTC
CTGCTTCTCTTCGATCTTCGCCAGCAGGGCGAGGATCGTGGCATCACCGAACCGCGCCGTGCGCGGGTCG
TCGGTGAGCCAGAGTTTCAGCAGGCCGCCCAGGCGGCCCAGGTCGCCATTGATGCGGGCCAGCTCGCGGA
CGTGCTCATAGTCCACGACGCCCGTGATTTTGTAGCCCTGGCCGACGGCCAGCAGGTAGGCCGACAGGCT
CATGCCGGCCGCCGCCGCCTTTTCCTCAATCGCTCTTCGTTCGTCTGGAAGGCAGTACACCTTGATAGGT
GGGCTGCCCTTCCTGGTTGGCTTGGTTTCATCAGCCATCCGCTTGCCCTCATCTGTTACGCCGGCGGTAG
CCGGCCAGCCTCGCAGAGCAGGATTCCCGTTGAGCACCGCCAGGTGCGAATAAGGGACAGTGAAGAAGGA
ACACCCGCTCGCGGGTGGGCCTACTTCACCTATCCTGCCCGGCTGACGCCGTTGGATACACCAAGGAAAG
TCTACACGAACCCTTTGGCAAAATCCTGTATATCGTGCGAAAAAGGATGGATATACCGAAAAAATCGCTA
TAATGACCCCGAAGCAGGGTTATGCAGCGGAAAAGATCCCCCGAAGCAAACTTAAGAGTGTGTTGATAGT
GCAGTATCTTAAAATTTTGTGTATAATAGGAATTGAAGTTAAATTAGATGCTAAAAATTTGTAATTAAGA
AGGAGGGATTCGTCATGTTGGTATTCCAAATGCGTAATGTAGATAAAACATCTACTGTTTTGAAACAGAC
TAAAAACAGTGATTACGCAGATAAATAAATACGTTAGATTAATTCCTACCAGTGACTAATCTTATGACTT
TTTAAACAGATAACTAAAATTACAAACAAATCGTTTAACTTCTGTATTTATTTACAGATGTAATCACTTC
AGGAGTAATTACATGAACAAAAATATAAAATATTCTCAAAACTTTTTAACGAGTGAAAAAGTACTCAACC
AAATAATAAAACAATTGAATTTAAAAGAAACCGATACCGTTTACGAAATTGGAACAGGTAAAGGGCATTT
AACGACGAAACTGGCTAAAATAAGTAAACAGGTAACGTCTATTGAATTAGACAGTCATCTATTCAACTTA
TCGTCAGAAAAATTAAAACTGAACATTCGTGTCACTTTAATTCACCAAGATATTCTACAGTTTCAATTCC
CTAACAAACAGAGGTATAAAATTGTTGGGAGTATTCCTTACCATTTAAGCACACAAATTATTAAAAAAGT
GGTTTTTGAAAGCCATGCGTCTGACATCTATCTGATTGTTGAAGAAGGATTCTACAAGCGTACCTTGGAT
ATTCACCGAACACTAGGGTTGCTCTTGCACACTCAAGTCTCGATTCAGCAATTGCTTAAGCTGCCAGCGG
AATGCTTTCATCCTAAACCAAAAGTAAACAGTGTCTTAATAAAACTTACCCGCCATACCACAGATGTTCC
AGATAAATATTGGAAGCTATATACGTACTTTGTTTCAAAATGGGTCAATCGAGAATATCGTCAACTGTTT
ACTAAAAATCAGTTTCATCAAGCAATGAAACACGCCAAAGTAAACAATTTAAGTACCATTACTTATGAGC
AAGTATTGTCTATTTTTAATAGTTATCTATTATTTAACGGGAGGAAATAATTCTATGAGTCGCTTTTTTA
AATTTGGAAAGTTACACGTTACTAAAGGGAATGGAGATAAATTATTAGATATACTACTGACAGCTTCCAA
GAAGCTAAAGAGGTCCCTAGCGCCTACGGGGAATTTGGGCAAATCAAAAGAAAAATTCTCCCAAGAATTA
GAAATGAGTAGATCAAATTATTCACGAATAGAATCAGGAAAATCAGATCCAACCATAAAAACACTAGAAC
AAATTGCAAAGTTAACTAACTCAACGCTAGTAGTGGATTTAATCCCAAATGAGCCAACAGAACCAGAACC
AGAAACAGAATCAGAACAAGTAACATTGGATTTAGAAATGGAAGAAGAAAAAAGCAATGACTTCGTGTGA
ATAATGCACGAAATCGTTGCTTATTTTTTTTAAAAGCGGTATACTAGATATAACGAAACAACGAACTGAA
TAGAAACGAAAAAAGAGCCATGACACATTTATAAAATGTTTGACGACATTTTATAAATGCATAGCCCGAT
AAGATTGCCAAACCAACGCTTATCAGTTAGTCAGATGAACTCTTCCCTCGTAAGAAGTTATTTAATTAAC
TTTGTTTGAAGACGGTATATAACCGTACTATCATTATATAGGGAAATCAGAGAGTTTTCAAGTATCTAAG
CTACTGAATTTAAGAATTGTTAAGCAATCAATCGGAAATCGTTTGATTGCTTTTTTTGTATTCATTTATA
GAAGGTGGAGTTTGTATGAATCATGATGAATGTAAAACTTATATAAAAAATAGTTTATTGGAGATAAGAA
AATTAGCAAATATCTATACACTAGAAACGTTTAAGAAAGAGTTAGAAAAGAGAAATATCTACTTAGAAAC
AAAATCAGATAAGTATTTTTCTTCGGAGGGGGAAGATTATATATATAAGTTAATAGAAAATAACAAAATA
ATTTATTCGATTAGTGGAAAAAAATTGACTTATAAAGGAAAAAAATCTTTTTCAAAACATGCAATATTGA
AACAGTTGAATGAAAAAGCAAACCAAGTTAATTAAACAACCTATTTTATAGGATTTATAGGAAAGGAGAA
CAGCTGAATGAATATCCCTTTTGTTGTAGAAACTGTGCTTCATGACGGCTTGTTAAAGTACAAATTTAAA
AATAGTAAAATTCGCTCAATCACTACCAAGCCAGGTAAAAGCAAAGGGGCTATTTTTGCGTATCGCTCAA
AATCAAGCATGATTGGCGGTCGTGGTGTTGTTCTGACTTCCGAGGAAGCGATTCAAGAAAATCAAGATAC
ATTTACACATTGGACACCCAACGTTTATCGTTATGGAACGTATGCAGACGAAAACCGTTCATACACGAAA
GGACATTCTGAAAACAATTTAAGACAAATCAATACCTTCTTTATTGATTTTGATATTCACACGGCAAAAG
AAACTATTTCAGCAAGCGATATTTTAACAACCGCTATTGATTTAGGTTTTATGCCTACTATGATTATCAA
ATCTGATAAAGGTTATCAAGCATATTTTGTTTTAGAAACGCCAGTCTATGTGACTTCAAAATCAGAATTT
AAATCTGTCAAAGCAGCCAAAATAATTTCGCAAAATATCCGAGAATATTTTGGAAAGTCTTTGCCAGTTG
ATCTAACGTGTAATCATTTTGGTATTGCTCGCATACCAAGAACGGACAATGTAGAATTTTTTGATCCTAA
TTACCGTTATTCTTTCAAAGAATGGCAAGATTGGTCTTTCAAACAAACAGATAATAAGGGCTTTACTCGT
TCAAGTCTAACGGTTTTAAGCGGTACAGAAGGCAAAAAACAAGTAGATGAACCCTGGTTTAATCTCTTAT
TGCACGAAACGAAATTTTCAGGAGAAAAGGGTTTAATAGGGCGTAATAACGTCATGTTTACCCTCTCTTT
AGCCTACTTTAGTTCAGGCTATTCAATCGAAACGTGCGAATATAATATGTTTGAGTTTAATAATCGATTA
GATCAACCCTTAGAAGAAAAAGAAGTAATCAAAATTGTTAGAAGTGCCTATTCAGAAAACTATCAAGGGG
CTAATAGGGAATACATTACCATTCTTTGCAAAGCTTGGGTATCAAGTGATTTAACCAGTAAAGATTTATT
TGTCCGTCAAGGGTGGTTTAAATTCAAGAAAAAAAGAAGCGAACGTCAACGTGTTCATTTGTCAGAATGG
AAAGAAGATTTAATGGCTTATATTAGCGAAAAAAGCGATGTATACAAGCCTTATTTAGTGACGACCAAAA
AAGAGATTAGAGAAGTGCTAGGCATTCCTGAACGGACATTAGATAAATTGCTGAAGGTACTGAAGGCGAA
TCAGGAAATTTTCTTTAAGATTAAACCAGGAAGAAATGGTGGCATTCAACTTGCTAGTGTTAAATCATTG
TTGCTATCGATCATTAAAGTAAAAAAAGAAGAAAAAGAAAGCTATATAAAGGCGCTGACAAATTCTTTTG
ACTTAGAGCATACATTCATTCAAGAGACTTTAAACAAGCTAGCAGAACGCCCTAAAACGGACACACAACT
CGATTTGTTTAGCTATGATACAGGCTGAAAATAAAACCCGCACTATGCCATTACATTTATATCTATGATA
CGTGTTTGTTTTTTCTTTGCTGTTTAGCGAATGATTAGCAGAAATATACAGAGTAAGATTTTAATTAATT
ATTAGGGGGAGAAGGAGAGAGTAGCCCGAAAACTTTTAGTTGGCTTGGACTGAACGAAGTGAGGGAAAGG
CTACTAAAACGTCGAGGGGCAGTGAGAGCGAAGCGAACACTTGATTTTTTAATTTTCTATCTTTTATAGG
TCATTAGAGTATACTTATTTGTCCTATAAACTATTTAGCAGCATAATAGATTTATTGAATAGGTCATTTA
AGTTGAGCATATTAGAGGAGGAAAATCTTGGAGAAATATTTGAAGAACCCGATTACATGGATTGGATTAG
TTCTTGTGGTTACGTGGTTTTTAACTAAAAGTAGTGAATTTTTGATTTTTGGTGTGTGTGTCTTGTTGTT
AGTATTTGCTAGTCAAAGTGATTAAATAGAATTGACCACTTCTGCGCTCGGCCCTTCCGGCTGGCTGGTT
TATTGCTGATAAATCTGGAGCCGGTGAGCGTGGGTCTCGCGGTATCATTGCAGCACTGGGGCCAGATGGT
AAGCCCTCCCGTATCGTAGTTATCTACACGACGGGGAGTCAGGCAACTATGGATGAACGAAATAGACAGA
TCGCTGAGATAGGTGCCTCACTGATTAAGCATTGGTAACTGTCAGACCAAGTTTACTCATATATACTTTA
GATTGATTTAAAACTTCATTTTTAATTTAAAAGGATCTAGGTGAAGATCCTTTTTGATAATCTCATGACC
AAAATCCCTTAACGTGAGTTTTCGTTCCACTGAGCGTCAGACCCCGTAGAAAAGATCAAAGGATCTTCTT
GAGATCCTTTTTTTCTGCGCGTAATCTGCTGCTTGCAAACAAAAAAACCACCGCTACCAGCGGTGGTTTG
TTTGCCGGATCAAGAGCTACCAACTCTTTTTCCGAAGGTAACTGGCTTCAGCAGAGCGCAGATACCAAAT
ACTGTTCTTCTAGTGTAGCCGTAGTTAGGCCACCACTTCAAGAACTCTGTAGCACCGCCTACATACCTCG
CTCTGCTAATCCTGTTACCAGTGGCTGCTGCCAGTGGCGATAAGTCGTGTCTTACCGGGTTGGACTCAAG
ACGATAGTTAC
Features (pLannotate 1.2.2; 19 found; start..end, strand, type, name):
    479..571     +  CDS            lacI (fragment): lac repressor; lacI; The lac repressor binds to the lac operator to inhibit transcription in E. coli. This inhibition can be relieved by adding lactose or isopropyl-β-D-thiogalactopyranoside (IPTG).
    584..605     +  protein_bind   CAP binding site: CAP binding activates transcription in the presence of cAMP. E. coli catabolite activator protein
    620..650     +  promoter       lac promoter: promoter for the E. coli lac operon
    658..674     +  protein_bind   lac operator: The lac repressor binds to the lac operator to inhibit transcription in E. coli. This inhibition can be relieved by adding lactose or isopropyl-β-D-thiogalactopyranoside (IPTG). lac repressor encoded by lacI
    707..725     +  misc_feature   MCS (fragment): pUC18/19 multiple cloning site
    719..805     -  CDS            rpiA (fragment): RPIA_LISMC - Protein inferred from homology: Swiss-Prot protein existence level 3. Catalyzes the reversible conversion of ribose-5-phosphate to ribulose 5-phosphate. From Listeria monocytogenes serotype 4b (strain CLIP80459).
   1174..1893    +  CDS            Cycle 3 GFP: Cycle 3 GFP (Crameri et al., 1996) mammalian codon-optimized
   1894..1911    +  misc_feature   MCS (fragment): pUC18/19 multiple cloning site
   1914..2068    +  CDS            lacZα (fragment): LacZα fragment of β-galactosidase; lacZ fragment
   2074..2125    -  misc_feature   bom (fragment): basis of mobility region from pBR322
   2124..2219    -  CDS            traI (fragment): TRAI6_ECOLX - Experimental evidence at protein level: Swiss-Prot protein existence level 1. The initiation process of transfer DNA synthesis requires the interaction of at least three plasmid-specific components (TraH, I, and J) at the transfer origin resulting in the assembly of a specialised nucleoprotein complex - the relaxosome. Site- and strand-specific cleavage at the transfer origin is dependent on TraI and TraJ. From Escherichia coli.
   2257..2628    -  CDS            traJ: oriT-recognizing protein; traJ
   2661..2770    -  oriT           oriT: incP origin of transfer
   3025..3105    +  CDS            ermC: LPRM_ENTFL - Protein predicted: Swiss-Prot protein existence level 4. This peptide is involved in the control mechanism of the synthesis of the erythromycin resistance protein. From Enterococcus faecalis (Streptococcus faecalis).
   3233..3967    +  CDS            erm: ERM_STREE - Experimental evidence at protein level: Swiss-Prot protein existence level 1. This protein produces a dimethylation of the adenine residue at position 2085 in 23S rRNA, resulting in reduced affinity between ribosomes and macrolide-lincosamide-streptogramin B antibiotics. From Streptococcus pneumoniae.
   4101..4337    +  CDS            copR (fragment): COPR_STRAG - Protein predicted: Swiss-Prot protein existence level 4. Involved in copy control of plasmid pIP501. From Streptococcus agalactiae.
   5048..6535    +  CDS            repS: REPS_STRPY - Protein predicted: Swiss-Prot protein existence level 4. Essential for replication. From Streptococcus pyogenes.
   7034..7247    +  CDS            bla(M) (fragment): β-lactamase lacking the signal sequence; bla(M); allows cytosolic expression of β-lactamase
   7419..296     +  rep_origin     ori (across the origin): high-copy-number ColE1/pMB1/pBR322/pUC origin of replication
