[The description below was written by a language model from this plasmid's Addgene catalogue record and pLannotate feature annotations shown in this document.]
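Description:
PJEBAN3 is a 7.7 kb bacterial expression plasmid built on the pNF8 backbone and designed to label Listeria monocytogenes with yellow fluorescent protein. It behaves as an E. coli/Gram-positive shuttle vector. A high-copy ColE1/pUC-type origin supports propagation in E. coli. The repS replication gene and a copR copy-control fragment, both of the pIP501/pAMβ1-like streptococcal plasmid family, provide the replication functions expected to operate in Listeria. Selection is by erythromycin, conferred by an erm 23S rRNA methylase gene preceded by its regulatory leader peptide. Only a short remnant of β-lactamase is present, so ampicillin resistance should not be expected. An IncP (RK2-type) oriT with traJ and a traI fragment is also annotated, which would allow conjugative mobilisation from a suitable E. coli donor into Gram-positive recipients.

The payload is a 720 bp fluorescent protein open reading frame. The automated annotation labels it Cycle 3 GFP because of sequence similarity, but the catalogue identifies it as an optimised YFP. According to the depositor's comments, this yfp++ variant was derived from GFP+ by site-directed mutagenesis, introducing F46L, S65G, V68A, S72A, S175G and T203Y. The gene sits within pUC18/19 polylinker remnants flanked by lac promoter/operator and lacZα fragments. A short stretch of Listeria-derived sequence (matching rpiA) lies upstream, but the feature table does not annotate the promoter that drives YFP in Listeria, and the record does not state it. The hsp60 promoter named in the comments refers to the GFP+ source used for the pUC intermediate. The associated publication describes a multicolour fluorescence labelling system, so differently tagged L. monocytogenes strains can be distinguished in co-invasion studies.
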