Addgene plasmid #203682: PJEBAN3
Purpose: Expresses Yellow Fluorescent Protein (YFP) in Listeria monocytogenes
Depositing lab: Tine Rask Licht. Depositing organization: Danmarks Tekniske Universitet. Publication: Construction of a multiple fluorescence labelling system for use in co-invasion studies of Listeria monocytogenes. Andersen JB, Roldgaard BB, Lindner AB, Christensen BB, Licht TR. BMC Microbiol. 2006 Oct 3;6:86. doi: 10.1186/1471-2180-6-86. PubMed 17014739.
Backbone
  Vector backbone: pNF8
  Vector type: Bacterial Expression
Growth in bacteria
  Bacterial resistance: Erythromycin, 200 μg/mL
  Growth temperature: 37°C
  Growth strain: DH5alpha
  Copy number: Unknown
Gene/Insert
  Gene/Insert name: Yellow Fluorescent Protein (YFP)
Terms and licenses: Academic/Nonprofit Terms; Industry Terms: Not Available to Industry
Depositor comments: Optimized version of the Cyan- and Yellow fluorescent proteins were created as follows: The hsp60 promoter driven GFP+ [19] was amplified and cloned into the pUC18 plasmid. pUC-yfp++ was obtained by introducing the following mutations by site-directed mutagenesis (Stratagene): F46L, S65G, V68A, S72A, S175G, T203Y, whereas the pUC-cfp++, was obtained by introducing the K26R, Y66W, N146I, N164H, S175G, N212K mutations
How to cite: PJEBAN3 was a gift from Tine Rask Licht (Addgene plasmid # 203682 ; http://n2t.net/addgene:203682 ; RRID:Addgene_203682)
